Addgene plasmid #45064: pRSV-CaMKII
Purpose: Expression of CaMKII
Depositing lab: Richard Maurer. Depositing organization: Oregon Health & Science University. Publication: Differential activation of CREB by Ca2+/calmodulin-dependent protein kinases type II and type IV involves phosphorylation of a site that negatively regulates activity. Sun P, Enslen H, Myung PS, Maurer RA. Genes Dev. 1994 Nov 1;8(21):2527-39. 10.1101/gad.8.21.2527 PubMed 7958915.
Backbone
  Vector backbone: pRSV-link
  Backbone manufacturer: Maurer lab
  Backbone size w/o insert (bp): 4265
  Total vector size (bp): 5729
  Modifications to backbone: Backbone derived from pRSV-globin
  Vector type: Mammalian Expression
Growth in bacteria
  Bacterial resistance: Ampicillin, 100 μg/mL
  Growth temperature: 37°C
  Growth strain: DH5alpha
  Copy number: Unknown
Gene/Insert
  Gene/Insert name: CaM Kinase II (alt name: camk2)
  Species: R. norvegicus (rat)
  Insert size (bp): 1474
  GenBank ID: NM_012920.1
  Entrez Gene: Camk2a (a.k.a. PK2CDD, PKCCD)
  Promoter: RSV
  Cloning method: Restriction Enzyme; 5′ cloning site HindIII (not destroyed); 3′ cloning site XbaI (not destroyed)
  Sequencing primers: 5′ CGATACAATAAACGCCATTTGA
Terms and licenses: Academic/Nonprofit Terms; Industry Terms: Not Available to Industry
How to cite: pRSV-CaMKII was a gift from Richard Maurer (Addgene plasmid # 45064 ; http://n2t.net/addgene:45064 ; RRID:Addgene_45064)
