[The description below was written by a language model from this plasmid's Addgene catalogue record and pLannotate feature annotations shown in this document.]
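Description:
pRSV-CaMKII is a mammalian expression plasmid of about 5.7 kb that carries the rat Ca2+/calmodulin-dependent protein kinase II alpha cDNA (Camk2a) in the pRSV-link backbone, a derivative of pRSV-globin. The roughly 1.5 kb insert sits between retained HindIII and XbaI sites. The annotated coding region spans about 1.4 kb near the start of the circular map, so it lies immediately downstream of the Rous sarcoma virus enhancer/promoter annotated at the end of the sequence. The annotation tool matched this open reading frame to the mouse Camk2a protein entry, which reflects the close similarity of the rodent orthologues; the catalogue record gives the species as rat. No epitope tag or reporter is annotated.

Downstream of the kinase coding sequence is a block of SV40 DNA typical of older expression vectors. It includes the small t antigen intron, which provides a splice, and the SV40 polyadenylation signal for 3' end processing. The small t, large T (including the NLS motif) and VP1 fragments flagged in this region are remnants of that SV40 segment rather than intended expressed products. A retroviral direct repeat element just upstream of the RSV promoter likewise comes from the RSV long terminal repeat region. In bacteria the plasmid is maintained through a ColE1/pMB1-type origin, with a partial pBR322 bom region, and is selected with ampicillin via the bla gene under its own promoter. No mammalian selection marker is annotated, which suits transient transfection. The stated purpose is expression of CaMKII, and the associated publication concerns differential activation of CREB by CaM kinases II and IV.
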