Features (pLannotate 1.2.2; 13 found; start..end, strand, type, name):
     13..1446    +  CDS            Camk2a: KCC2A_MOUSE - Experimental evidence at protein level: Swiss-Prot protein existence level 1. [Isoform Alpha KAP]: Has no kinase activity. From Mus musculus (Mouse).
   1489..1563    +  CDS            small t antigen (fragment): SV40 (simian virus 40) small t antigen
   1565..1630    +  intron         small t intron: SV40 (simian virus 40) small t antigen intron
   1760..1780    +  CDS            SV40 NLS: nuclear localization signal of SV40 (simian virus 40) large T antigen
   2099..2182    +  CDS            large T antigen (fragment): large T antigen from SV40 (simian virus 40)
   2205..2339    +  polyA_signal   SV40 poly(A) signal: SV40 polyadenylation signal
   2283..3101    -  CDS            VP1_SV40 (fragment): Experimental evidence at protein level: Swiss-Prot protein existence level 1. Forms an icosahedral capsid with a T=7 symmetry and a 40 nm diameter. The capsid is composed of 72 pentamers linked to each other by disulfide bonds and associated with VP2 or VP3 proteins. Binds to N- glycolylneuraminic analog of the ganglioside GM1 on the cell surface to provide virion attachment to target cell (PubMed:18353982). Once attached, the virion is internalized by caveolin-mediated endocytosis and traffics to the endoplasmic reticulum. Inside the endoplasmic reticulum, the protein folding machinery isomer
   3192..3296    +  promoter       AmpR promoter: bla
   3297..4157    +  CDS            AmpR: β-lactamase; bla; confers resistance to ampicillin, carbenicillin, and related antibiotics
   4328..4916    +  rep_origin     ori: high-copy-number ColE1/pMB1/pBR322/pUC origin of replication
   5102..5204    -  misc_feature   bom (fragment): basis of mobility region from pBR322
   5335..5428    +  ncRNA          Retro dr1: Accession: RF00214 - Retrovirus direct repeat 1 (dr1)
   5464..5726    +  promoter       RSV promoter: Rous sarcoma virus enhancer/promoter
>Addgene plasmid #45064 | pRSV-CaMKII | depositor full sequence | sequence record 62496 | pRSV-CaMKII sequence 5729 bps
AAGCTTGCCACCATGGCTACCATCACCTGCACCCGATTCACGGAAGAGTACCAGCTCTTCGAGGAACTGG
GAAAGGGAGCCTTCTCCGTGGTGCGCAGGTGTGTGAAGGTGCTGGCTGGCCAGGAGTATGCTGCCAAGAT
TATCAACACCAAGAAGCTCTCAGCCAGAGATCACCAGAAGTTGGAACGCGAGGCCCGCATCTGCCGCTTG
TTGAAGCACCCCAATATCGTCCGACTCCATGACAGCATCTCCGAGGAGGGGCACCACTACCTTATCTTCG
ATCTGGTCACTGGTGGGGAGCTGTTCGAAGACATTGTGGCCCGGGAGTATTACAGTGAGGCTGATGCCAG
CCACTGTATCCAGCAGATCCTGGAGGCTGTGCTACACTGTCACCAGATGGGGGTGGTGCATCGCGACCTG
AAGCCTGAGAATCTGTTGCTGGCTTCGAAGCTCAAGGGTGCTGCGGTGAAGCTGGCAGACTTTGGCCTGG
CCATAGAGGTTGAGGGAGAGCAGCAGGCATGGTTTGGGTTCGCAGGGACACCTGGATACCTCTCCCCAGA
AGTGCTGCGGAAGGACCCATACGGGAAGCCTGTGGACCTGTGGGCCTGTGGCGTCATCCTGTATATCTTG
CTGGTTGGGTATCCCCCATTCTGGGATGAGGACCAGCACCGCCTGTACCAGCAGATCAAAGCTGGTGCCT
ACGATTTCCCATCACCAGAATGGGACACCGTCACCCCGGAAGCCAAGGATCTGATCAATAAGATGCTGAC
CATCAACCCGTCCAAACGCATCACGGCCGCTGAGGCTCTCAAGCACCCCTGGATCTCGCACCGCTCCACT
GTGGCCTCCTGCATGCACAGACAGGAGACCGTGGACTGCCTGAAGAAGTTCAATGCCAGGAGGAAACTGA
AGGGAGCCATCCTCACCACTATGCTGGCCACCAGGAACTTCTCCGGAGGGAAGAGTGGAGGAAACAAGAA
GAATGATGGCGTGAAGGAATCCTCTGAGAGCACCAACACCACCATCGAGGATGAAGACACCAAAGTGCGC
AAACAGGAAATTATCAAAGTGACAGAGCAGCTGATCGAAGCCATAAGCAATGGAGACTTTGAATCCTACA
CGAAGATGTGCGACCCTGGAATGACAGCCTTTGAACCGGAGGCCCTGGGGAACCTGGTCGAGGGCCTGGA
CTTTCATCGATTCTATTTTGAAAACCTGTGGTCCCGGAACAGCAAGCCCGTGCACACCACCATCCTGAAC
CCTCACATCCACCTGATGGGTGACGAGTCAGCCTGCATCGCCTACATCCGCATCACTCAGTACCTGGATG
CGGGTGGCATCCCCCGCACGGCCCAGTCAGAGGAGACCCGTGTCTGGCACCGCAGGGATGGAAAATGGCA
GATCGTCCACTTCCACAGATCTGGGGCGCCCTCCGTCCTGCCCCATTGAAGGACCAGGCCAGGGTCCCTG
CGCTCTAGAGCGGCCGCAGATCTTTGTGAAGGAACCTTACTTCTGTGGTGTGACATAATTGGACAAACTA
CCTACAGAGATTTAAAGCTCTAAGGTAAATATAAAATTTTTAAGTGTATAATGTGTTAAACTACTGATTC
TAATTGTTTGTGTATTTTAGATTCCAACCTATGGAACTGATGAATGGGAGCAGTGGTGGAATGCCTTTAA
TGAGGAAAACCTGTTTTGCTCAGAAGAAATGCCATCTAGTGATGATGAGGCTACTGCTGACTCTCAACAT
TCTACTCCTCCAAAAAAGAAGAGAAAGGTAGAAGACCCCAAGGACTTTCCTTCAGAATTGCTAAGTTTTT
TGAGTCATGCTGTGTTTAGTAATAGAACTCTTGCTTGCTTTGCTATTTACACCACAAAGGAAAAAGCTGC
ACTGCTATACAAGAAAATTATGGAAAAATATTCTGTAACCTTTATAAGTAGGCATAACAGTTATAATCAT
AACATACTGTTTTTTCTTACTCCACACAGGCATAGAGTGTCTGCTATTAATAACTATGCTCAAAAATTGT
GTACCTTTAGCTTTTTAATTTGTAAAGGGGTTAATAAGGAATATTTGATGTATAGTGCCTTGACTAGAGA
TCATAATCAGCCATACCACATTTGTAGAGGTTTTACTTGCTTTAAAAAACCTCCCACACCTCCCCCTGAA
CCTGAAACATAAAATGAATGCAATTGTTGTTGTTAACTTGTTTATTGCAGCTTATAATGGTTACAAATAA
AGCAATAGCATCACAAATTTCACAAATAAAGCATTTTTTTCACTGCATTCTAGTTGTGGTTTGTCCAAAC
TCATCAATGTATCTTATCATGTCTGGATCCCCAGGAAGCTCCTCTGTGTCCTCATAAACCCTAACCTCCT
CTACTTGAGAGGACATTCCAATCATAGGCTGCCCATCCACCCTCTGTGTCCTCCTGTTAATTAGGTCACT
TAACAAAAAGGAAATTGGGTAGGGGTTTTTCACAGACCGCTTTCTAAGGGTAATTTTAAAATATCTGGGA
AGTCCCTTCCACTGCTGTGTTCCAGAAGTGTTGGTAAACAGCCCACAAATGTCAACAGCAGAAACATACA
AGCTGTCAGCTTTGCACAAGGGCCCAACACCCTGCTCATCAAGAAGCACTGTGGTTGCTGTGTTAGTAAT
GTGCAAAACAGGAGGCACATTTTCCCCACCTGTGTAGGTTCCAAAATATCTAGTGTTTTCATTTTTACTT
GGATCAGGAACCCAGCACTCCACTGGATAAGCATTATCCTTATCCAAAACAGCCTTGTGGTCAGTGTTCA
TCTGCTGACTGTCAACTGTAGCATTTTTTGGGGTTACAGTTTGAGCAGGATATTTGGTCCTGTAGTTTGC
TAACACACCCTGCAGCTCCAAAGGTTCCCCACCAACAGCAAAAAAATGAAAATTTGACCCTTGAATGGGT
TTTCCAGCACCATTTTCATGAGTTTTTTGTGTCCCTGAATGCAAGTTTAACATAGCAGTTACCCCAATAA
CCTCAGTTTTAACAGTAACAGCTTCCCACATCAAAATATTTCCACAGGTTAAGTCCTCATTTAAATTAGG
CAAAGGAATTCTTGAAGACGAAAGGGCCTCGTGATACGCCTATTTTTATAGGTTAATGTCATGATAATAA
TGGTTTCTTAGACGTCAGGTGGCACTTTTCGGGGAAATGTGCGCGGAACCCCTATTTGTTTATTTTTCTA
AATACATTCAAATATGTATCCGCTCATGAGACAATAACCCTGATAAATGCTTCAATAATATTGAAAAAGG
AAGAGTATGAGTATTCAACATTTCCGTGTCGCCCTTATTCCCTTTTTTGCGGCATTTTGCCTTCCTGTTT
TTGCTCACCCAGAAACGCTGGTGAAAGTAAAAGATGCTGAAGATCAGTTGGGTGCACGAGTGGGTTACAT
CGAACTGGATCTCAACAGCGGTAAGATCCTTGAGAGTTTTCGCCCCGAAGAACGTTTTCCAATGATGAGC
ACTTTTAAAGTTCTGCTATGTGGCGCGGTATTATCCCGTGTTGACGCCGGGCAAGAGCAACTCGGTCGCC
GCATACACTATTCTCAGAATGACTTGGTTAGATACTCACCAGTCACAGAAAAGCATCTTACGGATGGCAT
GACAGTAAGAGAATTATGCAGTGCTGCCATAACCATGAGTGATAACACTGCGGCCAACTTACTTCTGACA
ACGATCGGAGGACCGAAGGAGCTAACCGCTTTTTTGCACAACATGGGGGATCATGTAACTCGCCTTGATC
GTTGGGAACCGGAGCTGAATGAAGCCATACCAAACGACGAGCGTGACACCACGATGCCTGCAGCAATGGC
AACAACGTTGCGCAAACTATTAACTGGCGAACTACTTACTCTAGCTTCCCGGCAACAATTAATAGACTGG
ATGGAGGCGGATAAAGTTGCAGGACCACTTCTGCGCTCGGCCCTTCCGGCTGGCTGGTTTATTGCTGATA
AATCTGGAGCCGGTGAGCGTGGGTCTCGCGGTATCATTGCAGCACTGGGGCCAGATGGTAAGCCCTCCCG
TATCGTAGTTATCTACACGACGGGGAGTCAGGCAACTATGGATGAACGAAATAGACAGATCGCTGAGATA
GGTGCCTCACTGATTAAGCATTGGTAACTGTCAGACCAAGTTTACTCATATATACTTTAGATTGATTTAA
AACTTCATTTTTAATTTAAAAGGATCTAGGTGAAGATCCTTTTTGATAATCTCATGACCAAAATCCCTTA
ACGTGAGTTTTCGTTCCACTGAGCGTCAGACCCCGTAGAAAAGATCAAAGGATCTTCTTGAGATCCTTTT
TTTCTGCGCGTAATCTGCTGCTTGCAAACAAAAAAACCACCGCTACCAGCGGTGGTTTGTTTGCCGGATC
AAGAGCTACCAACTCTTTTTCCGAAGGTAACTGGCTTCAGCAGAGCGCAGATACCAAATACTGTCCTTCT
AGTGTAGCCGTAGTTAGGCCACCACTTCAAGAACTCTGTAGCACCGCCTACATACCTCGCTCTGCTAATC
CTGTTACCAGTGGCTGCTGCCAGTGGCGATAAGTCGTGTCTTACCGGGTTGGACTCAAGACGATAGTTAC
CGGATAAGGCGCAGCGGTCGGGCTGAACGGGGGGTTCGTGCACACAGCCCAGCTTGGAGCGAACGACCTA
CACCGAACTGAGATACCTACAGCGTGAGCATTGAGAAAGCGCCACGCTTCCCGAAGGGAGAAAGGCGGAC
AGGTATCCGGTAAGCGGCAGGGTCGGAACAGGAGAGCGCACGAGGGAGCTTCCAGGGGGAAACGCCTGGT
ATCTTTATAGTCCTGTCGGGTTTCGCCACCTCTGACTTGAGCGTCGATTTTTGTGATGCTCGTCAGGGGG
GCGGAGCCTATGGAAAAACGCCAGCAACGCGGCCTTTTTACGGTTCCTGGCCTTTTGCTGGCCTTTTGCT
CACATGTTCTTTCCTGCGTTATCCCCTGATTCTGTGGATAACCGTATTACCGCCTTTGAGTGAGCTGATA
CCGCTCGCCGCAGCCGAACGACCGAGCGCAGCGAGTCAGTGAGCGAGGAAGCGGAAGAGCGCCTGATGCG
GTATTTTCTCCTTACGCATCTGTGCGGTATTTCACACCGCATATGGTGCACTCTCAGTACAATCTGCTCT
GATGCCGCATAGTTAAGCCAGTATCTGCTCCCTGCTTGTGTGTTGGAGGTCGCTGAGTAGTGCGCGAGCA
AAATTTAAGCTACAACAAGGCAAGGCTTGACCGACAATTGCATGAAGAATCTGCTTAGGGTTAGGCGTTT
TGCGCTGCTTCGCGATGTACGGGCCAGATATACGCGTATCTGAGGGGACTAGGGTGTGTTTAGGCGAAAA
GCGGGGCTTCGGTTGTACGCGGTTAGGAGTCCCCTCAGGATATAGTAGTTTCGCTTTTGCATAGGGAGGG
GGAAATGTAGTCTTATGCAATACACTTGTAGTCTTGCAACATGGTAACGATGAGTTAGCAACATGCCTTA
CAAGGAGAGAAAAAGCACCGTGCATGCCGATTGGTGGAAGTAAGGTGGTACGATCGTGCCTTATTAGGAA
GGCAACAGACAGGTCTGACATGGATTGGACGAACCACTGAATTCCGCATTGCAGAGATAATTGTATTTAA
GTGCCTAGCTCGATACAATAAACGCCATTTGACCATTCACCACATTGGTGTGCACCTCC
