>Addgene plasmid #45064 | pRSV-CaMKII | addgene partial sequence | sequence record 67843 | SV40-splice-R2 5'-CACAAACAATTAGAATCAGTAG-3'
CACTTAAAAATTTTATATTTACCTTAGAGCTTTAAATCTCTGTAGGTAGTTTGTCCAATTATGTCACACC
ACAGAAGTAAGGTTCCTTCACAAAGATCTGCGGCCGCTCTAGAGCGCAGGGACCCTGCCTGGTCCTTCAA
TGGGGCAGGACGGAGGGCGCCCCAGATCTGTGGAAGTGGACGATCTGCCATTTTCCATCCCTGCGGTGCC
AGACACGGGTCTCCTCTGACTGGGCCGTGCGGGGGATGCCACCCGCATCCAGGTACTGAGTGATGCGGAT
GTAGGCGATGCAGGCTGACTCGTCACCCATCAGGTGGATGTGAGGGTTCAGGATGGTGGTGTGCACGGGC
TTGCTGTTCCGGGACCACAGGTTTTCAAAATAGAATCGATGAAAGTCCAGGCCCTCGACCAGGTTCCCCA
GGGCCTCCGGTTCAAAGGCTGTCATTCCAGGGTCGCACATCTTCGTGTAGGATTCAAAGTCTCCATTGCT
TATGGCTTCGATCAGCTGCTCTGTCACTTTGATAATTTCCTGTTTGCGCACTTTGGTGTCTTCATCCTCG
ATGGTGGTGTTGGTGCTCTCAGAGGATTCCTTCACGCCATCATTCTTCTTGTTTCCTCCACTCTTCCCTC
CGGAGAAGTTCCTGGTGGCCAGCATAGTGGTGAGGATGGCTCCCTTCAGTTTCCTCCTGGCATTGAACTT
CTTCAGGCAGTCCACGGTCTCCTGTCTGTGCATGCAGGAGGCCACAGTGGAGCGGTGCGAGATCCAGGGG
TGCTTGAGAGCCTCAGCGGCCGTGATGCGTTTGGAC
